>Addgene plasmid #59974 | p3XFLAG-CMV-14-WDR5 | addgene full sequence | sequence record 142932 | Addgene NGS result
[70 nt withheld, positions 1-70]
C
[91 nt withheld, positions 72-162]
A
[49 nt withheld, positions 164-212]
CCTTTGACGTTGGAGTCCACGTTCTTT
[37 nt withheld, positions 240-276]
ACCCTATCTCGGTCTATTCTTTTGATTTATAAGGGATTTTGCCGATTTCGGCCTATTGGTTAAAAAATGA
GCTGATTTAACAAAAATTTAACGCGAATTTTAACAAAATATTAACGCTTACAATTTCCATTCGCCATTCA
GGCTGCGCAACTGTTGGGAAGGGCGATCGGTGCGGGCCTCTTCGCTATTACGCCAGCTGGCGAAAGGGGG
ATGTGCTGCAAGGCGATTAAGTTGGGTAACGCCAGGGTTTTCCCAGTCACGACGTTGTAAAACGACGGCC
AGTGCCAAGCTGATCTATACATTGAATCAATATTGGCAATTAGCCATATTAGTCATTGGTTATATAGCAT
AAATCAATATTGGCTATTGGCCATTGCATACGTTGTATCTATATCATAATATGTACATTTATATTGGCTC
ATGTCCAATATGACCGCCATGTTGACATTGATTATTGACTAGTTATTAATAGTAATCAATTACGGGGTCA
TTAGTTCATAGCCCATATATGGAGTTCCGCGTTACATAACTTACGGTAAATGGCCCGCCTGGCTGACCGC
CCAACGACCCCCGCCCATTGACGTCAATAATGACGTATGTTCCCATAGTAACGCCAATAGGGACTTTCCA
TTGACGTCAATGGGTGGAGTATTTACGGTAAACTGCCCACTTGGCAGTACATCAAGTGTATCATATGCCA
AGTCCGCCCCCTATTGACGTCAATGACGGTAAATGGCCCGCCTGGCATTATGCCCAGTACATGACCTTAC
GGGACTTTCCTACTTGGCAGTACATCTACGTATTAGTCATCGCTATTACCATGGTGATGCGGTTTTGGCA
GTACACCAATGGGCGTGGATAGCGGTTTGACTCACGGGGATTTCCAAGTCTCCACCCCATTGACGTCAAT
GGGAGTTTGTTTTGGCACCAAAATCAACGGGACTTTCCAAAATGTCGTAATAACCCCGCCCCGTTGACGC
AAATGGGCGGTAGGCGTGTACGGTGGGAGGTCTATATAAGCAGAGCTCGTTTAGTGAACCGTCAGAATTA
AGCTTCGGATGGCGACGGAGGAGAAGAAGCCCGAGACCGAGGCCGCCAGAGCACAGCCAACCCCTTCGTC
ATCCGCCACTCAGAGCAAGCCTACACCTGTGAAGCCAAACTATGCTCTAAAGTTCACCCTTGCTGGCCAC
ACCAAAGCAGTGTCCTCCGTGAAATTCAGCCCGAATGGAGAGTGGCTGGCAAGTTCATCTGCTGATAAAC
TTATTAAAATTTGGGGCGCGTATGATGGGAAATTTGAGAAAACCATATCTGGTCACAAGCTGGGAATATC
CGATGTAGCCTGGTCGTCAGATTCTAACCTTCTTGTTTCTGCCTCAGATGACAAAACCTTGAAGATATGG
GACGTGAGCTCGGGCAAGTGTCTGAAAACCCTGAAGGGACACAGTAATTATGTCTTTTGCTGCAACTTCA
ATCCCCAGTCCAACCTTATTGTCTCAGGATCCTTTGACGAAAGCGTGAGGATATGGGATGTGAAAACAGG
GAAGTGCCTCAAGACTTTGCCAGCTCACTCGGATCCAGTCTCGGCCGTTCATTTTAATCGTGATGGATCC
TTGATAGTTTCAAGTAGCTATGATGGTCTCTGTCGCATCTGGGACACCGCCTCGGGCCAGTGCCTGAAGA
CGCTCATCGATGACGACAACCCCCCCGTGTCTTTTGTGAAGTTCTCCCCGAACGGCAAATACATCCTGGC
CGCCACGCTGGACAACACTCTGAAGCTCTGGGACTACAGCAAGGGGAAGTGCCTGAAGACGTACACTGGC
CACAAGAATGAGAAATACTGCATATTTGCCAATTTCTCTGTTACTGGTGGGAAGTGGATTGTGTCTGGCT
CAGAGGATAACCTTGTTTACATCTGGAACCTTCAGACGAAAGAGATTGTACAGAAACTACAAGGCCACAC
AGATGTCGTGATCTCAACAGCTTGTCACCCAACAGAAAACATCATCGCCTCTGCTGCGCTAGAAAATGAC
AAAACAATTAAACTGTGGAAGAGTGACTGCGCCTCTAGAGGATCCCGGGCTGACTACAAAGACCATGACG
GTGATTATAAAGATCATGACATCGACTACAAGGATGACGATGACAAGTAGTGATCCCGGGTGGCATCCCT
GTGACCCCTCCCCAGTGCCTCTCCTGGCCCTGGAAGTTGCCACTCCAGTGCCCACCAGCCTTGTCCTAAT
AAAATTAAGTTGCATCATTTTGTCTGACTAGGTGTCCTTCTATAATATTATGGGGTGGAGGGGGGTGGTA
TGGAGCAAGGGGCAAGTTGGGAAGACAACCTGTAGGGCCTGCGGGGTCTATTGGGAACCAAGCTGGAGTG
CAGTGGCACAATCTTGGCTCACTGCAATCTCCGCCTCCTGGGTTCAAGCGATTCTCCTGCCTCAGCCTCC
CGAGTTGTTGGGATTCCAGGCATGCATGACCAGGCTCAGCTAATTTTTGTTTTTTTGGTAGAGACGGGGT
TTCACCATATTGGCCAGGCTGGTCTCCAACTCCTAATCTCAGGTGATCTACCCACCTTGGCCTCCCAAAT
TGCTGGGATTACAGGCGTGAACCACTGCTCCCTTCCCTGTCCTTCTGATTTTAAAATAACTATACCAGCA
GGAGGACGTCCAGACACAGCATAGGCTACCTGGCCATGCCCAACCGGTGGGACATTTGAGTTGCTTGCTT
GGCACTGTCCTCTCATGCGTTGGGTCCACTCAGTAGATGCCTGTTGAATTGGGTACGCGGCCAGCTTGGC
TGTGGAATGTGTGTCAGTTAGGGTGTGGAAAGTCCCCAGGCTCCCCAGCAGGCAGAAGTATGCAAAGCAT
GCATCTCAATTAGTCAGCAACCAGGTGTGGAAAGTCCCCAGGCTCCCCAGCAGGCAGAAGTATGCAAAGC
ATGCATCTCAATTAGTCAGCAACCATAGTCCCGCCCCTAACTCCGCCCATCCCGCCCCTAACTCCGCCCA
GTTCCGCCCATTCTCCGCCCCATGGCTGACTAATTTTTTTTATTTATGCAGAGGCCGAGGCCGCCTCGGC
CTCTGAGCTATTCCAGAAGTAGTGAGGAGGCTTTTTTGGAGGAATTGATCAGCTTGGGATCTGATCAAGA
GACAGGATGAGGATCGTTTCGCATGATTGAACAAGATGGATTGCACGCAGGTTCTCCGGCCGCTTGGGTG
GAGAGGCTATTCGGCTATGACTGGGCACAACAGACAATCGGCTGCTCTGATGCCGCCGTGTTCCGGCTGT
CAGCGCAGGGGCGCCCGGTTCTTTTTGTCAAGACCGACCTGTCCGGTGCCCTGAATGAACTGCAGGACGA
GGCAGCGCGGCTATCGTGGCTGGCCACGACGGGCGTTCCTTGCGCAGCTGTGCTCGACGTTGTCACTGAA
GCGGGAAGGGACTGGCTGCTATTGGGCGAAGTGCCGGGGCAGGATCTCCTGTCATCTCACCTTGCTCCTG
CCGAGAAAGTATCCATCATGGCTGATGCAATGCGGCGGCTGCATACGCTTGATCCGGCTACCTGCCCATT
CGACCACCAAGCGAAACATCGCATCGAGCGAGCACGTACTCGGATGGAAGCCGGTCTTGTCGATCAGGAT
GATCTGGACGAAGAGCATCAGGGGCTCGCGCCAGCCGAACTGTTCGCCAGGCTCAAGGCGCGCATGCCCG
ACGGCGAGGATCTCGTCGTGACCCATGGCGATGCCTGCTTGCCGAATATCATGGTGGAAAATGGCCGCTT
TTCTGGATTCATCGACTGTGGCCGGCTGGGTGTGGCGGACCGCTATCAGGACATAGCGTTGGCTACCCGT
GATATTGCTGAAGAGCTTGGCGGCGAATGGGCTGACCGCTTCCTCGTGCTTTACGGTATCGCCGCTCCCG
ATTCGCAGCGCATCGCCTTCTATCGCCTTCTTGACGAGTTCTTCTGAGCGGGACTCTGGGGTTCGAAATG
ACCGACCAAGCGACGCCCAACCTGCCATCACGAGATTTCGATTCCACCGCCGCCTTCTATGAAAGGTTGG
GCTTCGGAATCGTTTTCCGGGACGCCGGCTGGATGATCCTCCAGCGCGGGGATCTCATGCTGGAGTTCTT
CGCCCACCCCGGGCTCGATCCCCTCGCGAGTTGGTTCAGCTGCTGCCTGAGGCTGGACGACCTCGCGGAG
TTCTACCGGCAGTGCAAATCCGTCGGCATCCAGGAAACCAGCAGCGGCTATCCGCGCATCCATGCCCCCG
AACTGCAGGAGTGGGGAGGCACGATGGCCGCTTTGGTCGACCCGGACGGGACGCTCCTGCGCCTGATACA
GAACGAATTGCTTGCAGGCATCTCATGAGTGTGTCTTCCCGTTTTCCGCCTGAGGTCACTGCGTGGATGG
AGCGCTGGCGCCTGCTGCGCGACGGCGAGCTGCTCACCACCCACTCGCCAAGCTGGAACCGTAAAAAGGC
CGCGTTGCTGGCGTTTTTCCATAGGCTCCGCCCCCCTGACGAGCATCACAAAAATCGACGCTCAAGTCAG
AGGTGGCGAAACCCGACAGGACTATAAAGATACCAGGCGTTTCCCCCTGGAAGCTCCCTCGTGCGCTCTC
CTGTTCCGACCCTGCCGCTTACCGGATACCTGTCCGCCTTTCTCCCTTCGGGAAGCGTGGCGCTTTCTCA
TAGCTCACGCTGTAGGTATCTCAGTTCGGTGTAGGTCGTTCGCTCCAAGCTGGGCTGTGTGCACGAACCC
CCCGTTCAGCCCGACCGCTGCGCCTTATCCGGTAACTATCGTCTTGAGTCCAACCCGGTAAGACACGACT
TATCGCCACTGGCAGCAGCCACTGGTAACAGGATTAGCAGAGCGAGGTATGTAGGCGGTGCTACAGAGTT
CTTGAAGTGGTGGCCTAACTACGGCTACACTAGAAGAACAGTATTTGGTATCTGCGCTCTGCTGAAGCCA
GTTACCTTCGGAAAAAGAGTTGGTAGCTCTTGATCCGGCAAACAAACCACCGCTGGTAGCGGTGGTTTTT
TTGTTTGCAAGCAGCAGATTACGCGCAGAAAAAAAGGATCTCAAGAAGATCCTTTGATCTTTTCTACGGG
GTCTGACGCTCAGTGGAACGAAAACTCACGTTAAGGGATTTTGGTCATGAGATTATCAAAAAGGATCTTC
ACCTAGATCCTTTTAAATTAAAAATGAAGTTTTAAATCAATCTAAAGTATATATGAGTAAACTTGGTCTG
ACAGTTACCAATGCTTAATCAGTGAGGCACCTATCTCAGCGATCTGTCTATTTCGTTCATCCATAGTTGC
CTGACTCCCCGTCGTGTAGATAACTACGATACGGGAGGGCTTACCATCTGGCCCCAGTGCTGCAATGATA
CCGCGAGACCCACGCTCACCGGCTCCAGATTTATCAGCAATAAACCAGCCAGCCGGAAGGGCCGAGCGCA
GAAGTGGTCCTGCAACTTTATCCGCCTCCATCCAGTCTATTAATTGTTGCCGGGAAGCTAGAGTAAGTAG
TTCGCCAGTTAATAGTTTGCGCAACGTTGTTGCCATTGCTACAGGCATCGTGGTGTCACGCTCGTCGTTT
GGTATGGCTTCATTCAGCTCCGGTTCCCAACGATCAAGGCGAGTTACATGATCCCCCATGTTGTGCAAAA
AAGCGGTTAGCTCCTTCGGTCCTCCGATCGTTGTCAGAAGTAAGTTGGCCGCAGTGTTATCACTCATGGT
TATGGCAGCACTGCATAATTCTCTTACTGTCATGCCATCCGTAAGATGCTTTTCTGTGACTGGTGAGTAC
TCAACCAAGTCATTCTGAGAATAGTGTATGCGGCGACCGAGTTGCTCTTGCCCGGCGTCAATACGGGATA
ATACCGCGCCACATAGCAGAACTTTAAAAGTGCTCATCATTGGAAAACGTTCTTCGGGGCGAAAACTCTC
AAGGATCTTACCGCTGTTGAGATCCAGTTCGATGTAACCCACTCGTGCACCCAACTGATCTTCAGCATCT
TTTACTTTCACCAGCGTTTCTGGGTGAGCAAAAACAGGAAGGCAAAATGCCGCAAAAAAGGGAATAAGGG
CGACACGGAAATGTTGAATACTCATACTCTTCCTTTTTCAATATTATTGAAGCATTTATCAGGGTTATTG
TCTCATGAGCGGATACATATTTGAATGTATTTAGAAAAATAAACAAATAGGGGTTCCGCGCACATTTCCC
CGAAAAGTGCCACCTG
[54 nt withheld, positions 6523-6576]
Features (pLannotate 1.2.2; 13 found; start..end, strand, type, name):
    406..560     -  CDS            lacZα (fragment): LacZα fragment of β-galactosidase; lacZ fragment
    720..1099    +  enhancer       CMV enhancer: human cytomegalovirus immediate early enhancer
   1101..1300    +  promoter       CMV promoter: human cytomegalovirus (CMV) immediate early promoter
   1335..2336    +  CDS            WDR5: WDR5_HUMAN - Also known as BIG3. Experimental evidence at protein level: Swiss-Prot protein existence level 1. Contributes to histone modification (PubMed:19131338, PubMed:19556245, PubMed:19103755, PubMed:20018852, PubMed:16600877, PubMed:16829960). May position the N-terminus of histone H3 for efficient trimethylation at 'Lys-4' (PubMed:16829960). As part of the MLL1/MLL complex it is involved in methylation and dimethylation at 'Lys-4' of histone H3 (PubMed:19556245). H3 'Lys-4' methylation represents a specific tag for epigenetic transcriptional activation (PubMed:18840606). As part of the
   2358..2423    +  CDS            3xFLAG: three tandem FLAG® epitope tags, followed by an enterokinase cleavage site
   2434..3056    +  polyA_signal   hGH poly(A) signal: human growth hormone polyadenylation signal
   3098..3395    +  promoter       SV40 promoter: SV40 enhancer and early promoter
   3449..4240    +  CDS            neo: KKA2_KLEPN - Also known as kan, nptII. Experimental evidence at protein level: Swiss-Prot protein existence level 1. Resistance to kanamycin, neomycin, paromomycin, ribostamycin, butirosin and gentamicin B. From Klebsiella pneumoniae.
   4264..4641    +  CDS            ble: BLE_KLEPN - Experimental evidence at protein level: Swiss-Prot protein existence level 1. Binding protein with a strong affinity to the bleomycin family of antibiotics. Binds to CL990; an antimitotic-antibiotic compound. From Klebsiella pneumoniae.
   4772..5360    -  rep_origin     ori: high-copy-number ColE1/pMB1/pBR322/pUC origin of replication
   5531..6391    -  CDS            AmpR: β-lactamase; bla; confers resistance to ampicillin, carbenicillin, and related antibiotics
   6392..6496    -  promoter       AmpR promoter: bla
   6523..375     +  rep_origin     f1 ori (across the origin) (sequence partly withheld): f1 bacteriophage origin of replication; arrow indicates direction of (+) strand synthesis
