[The description below was written by a language model from this plasmid's Addgene catalogue record and pLannotate feature annotations shown in this document.]
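Description:
p3XFLAG-CMV-14-WDR5 is a mammalian expression plasmid built on the commercial p3XFLAG-CMV-14 backbone and carrying the human WDR5 coding sequence, cloned between HindIII and XbaI sites that were both retained. Transcription is driven by the human cytomegalovirus immediate early enhancer and promoter. The WDR5 open reading frame runs into a downstream 3xFLAG epitope, so the protein is produced with three tandem FLAG tags at its C terminus, and the transcript is terminated by the human growth hormone polyadenylation signal. WDR5 is a component of MLL-type histone methyltransferase complexes that contributes to methylation of histone H3 at lysine 4. The tagged version allows detection or immunoprecipitation with anti-FLAG reagents after transfection, consistent with the stated purpose of expressing WDR5-FLAG in mammalian cells.

A second cassette places the neomycin phosphotransferase gene under the SV40 enhancer and early promoter, permitting G418 selection of stably transfected cells. The annotation also finds a bleomycin-binding protein (ble) reading frame immediately downstream of neo, though the catalogue lists only neomycin as the selectable marker. In bacteria the plasmid replicates from a high-copy ColE1/pUC-type origin and is selected with ampicillin through the β-lactamase gene and its native promoter. An f1 phage origin, which can support single-stranded DNA production, and a residual lacZα fragment are also present. The catalogue gives a total size of 7305 bp, whereas the sequenced record underlying the feature table is 6,576 nt. The record does not explain this discrepancy, although all expected functional elements are annotated in the sequenced version.
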