Addgene plasmid #59974: p3XFLAG-CMV-14-WDR5
Purpose: Mammalian Expression of WDR5-FLAG
Depositing lab: Debu Chakravarti. Depositing organization: Northwestern University. Publication: A role for WDR5 in integrating threonine 11 phosphorylation to lysine 4 methylation on histone H3 during androgen signaling and in prostate cancer. Kim JY, Banerjee T, Vinckevicius A, Luo Q, Parker JB, Baker MR, Radhakrishnan I, Wei JJ, Barish GD, Chakravarti D. Mol Cell. 2014 May 22;54(4):613-25. doi: 10.1016/j.molcel.2014.03.043. Epub 2014 May 1. PubMed 24793694.
Backbone
  Vector backbone: p3XFLAG-CMV-14
  Backbone manufacturer: Sigma-Aldrich
  Backbone size w/o insert (bp): 6300
  Total vector size (bp): 7305
  Vector type: Mammalian Expression
  Selectable markers: Neomycin (select with G418)
Growth in bacteria
  Bacterial resistance: Ampicillin, 100 μg/mL
  Growth temperature: 37°C
  Growth strain: DH5alpha
  Copy number: High Copy
Gene/Insert
  Gene/Insert name: WDR5
  Species: H. sapiens (human)
  Insert size (bp): 1005
  GenBank ID: NM_017588.2 NM_017588.2
  Entrez Gene: WDR5 (a.k.a. BIG-3, BIG3, CFAP89, SWD3)
  Tag / fusion protein: FLAG (C terminal on insert)
  Cloning method: Restriction Enzyme; 5′ cloning site HindIII (not destroyed); 3′ cloning site XbaI (not destroyed)
  Sequencing primers: 5′ CMV30; 3′ CMV24
Terms and licenses: Academic/Nonprofit Terms; Industry Terms: Not Available to Industry
How to cite: p3XFLAG-CMV-14-WDR5 was a gift from Debu Chakravarti (Addgene plasmid # 59974 ; http://n2t.net/addgene:59974 ; RRID:Addgene_59974)
