>Addgene plasmid #59974 | p3XFLAG-CMV-14-WDR5 | depositor partial sequence | sequence record 95346 | p3XFLAG-CMV-14-WDR5 sequence 1005 bps
ATGGCGACGGAGGAGAAGAAGCCCGAGACCGAGGCCGCCAGAGCACAGCCAACCCCTTCGTCATCCGCCA
CTCAGAGCAAGCCTACACCTGTGAAGCCAAACTATGCTCTAAAGTTCACCCTTGCTGGCCACACCAAAGC
AGTGTCCTCCGTGAAATTCAGCCCGAATGGAGAGTGGCTGGCAAGTTCATCTGCTGATAAACTTATTAAA
ATTTGGGGCGCGTATGATGGGAAATTTGAGAAAACCATATCTGGTCACAAGCTGGGAATATCCGATGTAG
CCTGGTCGTCAGATTCTAACCTTCTTGTTTCTGCCTCAGATGACAAAACCTTGAAGATATGGGACGTGAG
CTCGGGCAAGTGTCTGAAAACCCTGAAGGGACACAGTAATTATGTCTTTTGCTGCAACTTCAATCCCCAG
TCCAACCTTATTGTCTCAGGATCCTTTGACGAAAGCGTGAGGATATGGGATGTGAAAACAGGGAAGTGCC
TCAAGACTTTGCCAGCTCACTCGGATCCAGTCTCGGCCGTTCATTTTAATCGTGATGGATCCTTGATAGT
TTCAAGTAGCTATGATGGTCTCTGTCGCATCTGGGACACCGCCTCGGGCCAGTGCCTGAAGACGCTCATC
GATGACGACAACCCCCCCGTGTCTTTTGTGAAGTTCTCCCCGAACGGCAAATACATCCTGGCCGCCACGC
TGGACAACACTCTGAAGCTCTGGGACTACAGCAAGGGGAAGTGCCTGAAGACGTACACTGGCCACAAGAA
TGAGAAATACTGCATATTTGCCAATTTCTCTGTTACTGGTGGGAAGTGGATTGTGTCTGGCTCAGAGGAT
AACCTTGTTTACATCTGGAACCTTCAGACGAAAGAGATTGTACAGAAACTACAAGGCCACACAGATGTCG
TGATCTCAACAGCTTGTCACCCAACAGAAAACATCATCGCCTCTGCTGCGCTAGAAAATGACAAAACAAT
TAAACTGTGGAAGAGTGACTGCTAA
