>Addgene plasmid #59974 | p3XFLAG-CMV-14-WDR5 | addgene partial sequence | sequence record 97976 | CMV-F 5'-CGCAAATGGGCGGTAGGCGTG-3'
AGCAGAGCTCGTTTAGTGAACCGTCAGAATTAAGCTTCGGATGGCGACGGAGGAGAAGAAGCCCGAGACC
GAGGCCGCCAGAGCACAGCCAACCCCTTCGTCATCCGCCACTCAGAGCAAGCCTACACCTGTGAAGCCAA
ACTATGCTCTAAAGTTCACCCTTGCTGGCCACACCAAAGCAGTGTCCTCCGTGAAATTCAGCCCGAATGG
AGAGTGGCTGGCAAGTTCATCTGCTGATAAACTTATTAAAATTTGGGGCGCGTATGATGGGAAATTTGAG
AAAACCATATCTGGTCACAAGCTGGGAATATCCGATGTAGCCTGGTCGTCAGATTCTAACCTTCTTGTTT
CTGCCTCAGATGACAAAACCTTGAAGATATGGGACGTGAGCTCGGGCAAGTGTCTGAAAACCCTGAAGGG
ACACAGTAATTATGTCTTTTGCTGCAACTTCAATCCCCAGTCCAACCTTATTGTCTCAGGATCCTTTGAC
GAAAGCGTGAGGATATGGGATGTGAAAACAGGGAAGTGCCTCAAGACTTTGCCAGCTCACTCGGATCCAG
TCTCGGCCGTTCATTTTAATCGTGATGGATCCTTGATAGTTTCAAGTAGCTATGATGGTCTCTGTCGCAT
CTGGGACACCGCCTCGGGCCAGTGCCTGAAGACGCTCATCGATGACGACAACCCCCCCGTGTCTTTTGTG
AAGTTCTCCCCGAACGGCAAATACATCCTGGCCGCCACGCTGGACAACACTCTGAAGCTCTGGGACTACA
GCAAGGGGAAGTGCCTGAAGACGTACACTGGCCACAAGAATGAGAAATACTGCATATTTGCCAATTTCTC
TGTTACTGGTGGGAAGTGGATTGTGTCTGGCTCAGAGGATAACCTTGTTTACATCTGGAACCTTCAGACG
AAAGAGATTGTACAGAAACTACAAGGCCACACAGATGTCGTGATCTCAACAGCTTGTCACCCAACAGAAA
A
