>Addgene plasmid #59974 | p3XFLAG-CMV-14-WDR5 | addgene partial sequence | sequence record 97978 | C-CMV-24 5'-TATTAGGACAAGGCTGGTGGGCAC-3'
GGGCCAGGAGAGGCACTGGGGAGGGGTCACAGGGATGCCACCCGGGATCACTACTTGTCATCGTCATCCT
TGTAGTCGATGTCATGATCTTTATAATCACCGTCATGGTCTTTGTAGTCAGCCCGGGATCCTCTAGAGGC
GCAGTCACTCTTCCACAGTTTAATTGTTTTGTCATTTTCTAGCGCAGCAGAGGCGATGATGTTTTCTGTT
GGGTGACAAGCTGTTGAGATCACGACATCTGTGTGGCCTTGTAGTTTCTGTACAATCTCTTTCGTCTGAA
GGTTCCAGATGTAAACAAGGTTATCCTCTGAGCCAGACACAATCCACTTCCCACCAGTAACAGAGAAATT
GGCAAATATGCAGTATTTCTCATTCTTGTGGCCAGTGTACGTCTTCAGGCACTTCCCCTTGCTGTAGTCC
CAGAGCTTCAGAGTGTTGTCCAGCGTGGCGGCCAGGATGTATTTGCCGTTCGGGGAGAACTTCACAAAAG
ACACGGGGGGGTTGTCGTCATCGATGAGCGTCTTCAGGCACTGGCCCGAGGCGGTGTCCCAGATGCGACA
GAGACCATCATAGCTACTTGAAACTATCAAGGATCCATCACGATTAAAATGAACGGCCGAGACTGGATCC
GAGTGAGCTGGCAAAGTCTTGAGGCACTTCCCTGTTTTCACATCCCATATCCTCACGCTTTCGTCAAAGG
ATCCTGAGACAATAAGGTTGGACTGGGGATTGAAGTTGCAGCAAAAGACATAATTACTGTGTCCCTTCAG
GGTTTTCAGACACTTGCCCGAGCTCACGTCCCATATCTTCAAGGTTTTGTCATCTGAGGCAGAAACAAGA
AGGTTAGAATCTGACGACCAGGCTACATCGGATATTCCCAGCTTGTGACCAGATATGGTTTTCTCAAATT
TCCCATCATACGCGCCCCAAATTTTAATAAGTTTATCAGCA
